>Addgene plasmid #113109 | pBLind | addgene full sequence | sequence record 218628 | Addgene NGS Result
ACCCGTTTTTTTGGGAATTCAAAAGATCTTTTAAGTTGACAGGTAGCCTTTAGTCCATGTTAGCGAAGAA
AATGGTTTGTTATAGTCGAATAAATATGTCTAGAGAAAGAGGAGAAATACTAGATGGCGAGTAGCGAAGA
CGTTATCAAAGAGTTCATGCGTTTCAAAGTTCGTATGGAAGGTTCCGTTAACGGTCACGAGTTCGAAATC
GAAGGTGAAGGTGAAGGTCGTCCGTACGAAGGTACCCAGACCGCTAAACTGAAAGTTACCAAAGGTGGTC
CGCTGCCGTTCGCTTGGGACATCCTGTCCCCGCAGTTCCAGTACGGTTCCAAAGCTTACGTTAAACACCC
GGCTGACATCCCGGACTACCTGAAACTGTCCTTCCCGGAAGGTTTCAAATGGGAACGTGTTATGAACTTC
GAAGACGGTGGTGTTGTTACCGTTACCCAGGACTCCTCCCTGCAAGACGGTGAGTTCATCTACAAAGTTA
AACTGCGTGGTACCAACTTCCCGTCCGACGGTCCGGTTATGCAGAAAAAAACCATGGGTTGGGAAGCTTC
CACCGAACGTATGTACCCGGAAGACGGTGCTCTGAAAGGTGAAATCAAAATGCGTCTGAAACTGAAAGAC
GGTGGTCACTACGACGCTGAAGTTAAAACCACCTACATGGCTAAAAAACCGGTTCAGCTGCCGGGTGCTT
ACAAAACCGACATCAAACTGGACATCACCTCCCACAACGAAGACTACACCATCGTTGAACAGTACGAACG
TGCTGAAGGTCGTCACTCCACCGGTGCTTAAGGATCCAAACTCGAGTAAGGATCTCCAGGCATCAAATAA
AACGAAAGGCTCAGTCGAAAGACTGGGCCTTTCGTTTTATCTGTTGTTTGTCGGTGAACGCTCTCTACTA
GAGTCACACTGGCTCACCTTCGGGTGGGCCTTTCTGCGTTTATACCTAGGGCGTTCGGCTGCGGCGAGCG
GTATCAGCTCACTCAAAGGCGGTAATACGGTTATCCACAGAATCAGGGGATAACGCAGGAAAGAACATGT
GAGCAAAAGGCCAGCAAAAGGCCAGGAACCGTAAAAAGGCCGCGTTGCTGGCGTTTTTCCATAGGCTCCG
CCCCCCTGACGAGCATCACAAAAATCGACGCTCAAGTCAGAGGTGGCGAAACCCGACAGGACTATAAAGA
TACCAGGCGTTTCCCCCTGGAAGCTCCCTCGTGCGCTCTCCTGTTCCGACCCTGCCGCTTACCGGATACC
TGTCCGCCTTTCTCCCTTCGGGAAGCGTGGCGCTTTCTCATAGCTCACGCTGTAGGTATCTCAGTTCGGT
GTAGGTCGTTCGCTCCAAGCTGGGCTGTGTGCACGAACCCCCCGTTCAGCCCGACCGCTGCGCCTTATCC
GGTAACTATCGTCTTGAGTCCAACCCGGTAAGACACGACTTATCGCCACTGGCAGCAGCCACTGGTAACA
GGATTAGCAGAGCGAGGTATGTAGGCGGTGCTACAGAGTTCTTGAAGTGGTGGCCTAACTACGGCTACAC
TAGAAGAACAGTATTTGGTATCTGCGCTCTGCTGAAGCCAGTTACCTTCGGAAAAAGAGTTGGTAGCTCT
TGATCCGGCAAACAAACCACCGCTGGTAGCGGTGGTTTTTTTGTTTGCAAGCAGCAGATTACGCGCAGAA
AAAAAGGATCTCAAGAAGATCCTTTGATCTTTTCTACGGGGTCTGACGCTCAGTGGAACGAAAACTCACG
TTAAGGGATTTTGGTCATGAGATTATCAAAAAGGATCTTCACCTAGATCCTTTTAAATTAAAAATGAAGT
TTTAAATCAATCTAAAGTATATATGAGTAACCTGAGGCTATGGCAGGGCCTGCCGCCCCGACGTTGGCTG
CGAGCCCTGGGCCTTCACCCGAACTTGGGGGGTGGGGTGGGGAAAAGGAAGAAACGCGGGCGTATTGGCC
CCAATGGGGTCTCGGTGGGGTATCGACAGAGTGCCAGCCCTGGGACCGAACCCCGCGTTTATGAACAAAC
GACCCAACACCGTGCGTTTTATTCTGTCTTTTTATTGCCGTCATAGCGCGGGTTCCTTCCGGTATTGTCT
CCTTCCGTGTTTCAGTTAGCCTCCCCCTAGGGTGGGCGAAGAACTCCAGCATGAGATCCCCGCGCTGGAG
GATCATCCAGCCGGCGTCCCGGAAAACGATTCCGAAGCCCAACCTTTCATAGAAGGCGGCGGTGGAATCG
AAATCTCGTGATGGCAGGTTGGGCGTCGCTTGGTCGGTCATTTCGAACCCCAGAGTCCCGCTCAGAAGAA
CTCGTCAAGAAGGCGATAGAAGGCGATGCGCTGCGAATCGGGAGCGGCGATACCGTAAAGCACGAGGAAG
CGGTCAGCCCATTCGCCGCCAAGCTCTTCAGCAATATCACGGGTAGCCAACGCTATGTCCTGATAGCGGT
CCGCCACACCCAGCCGGCCACAGTCGATGAATCCAGAAAAGCGGCCATTTTCCACCATGATATTCGGCAA
GCAGGCATCGCCATGGGTCACGACGAGATCCTCGCCGTCGGGCATGCTCGCCTTGAGCCTGGCGAACAGT
TCGGCTGGCGCGAGCCCCTGATGCTCTTCGTCCAGATCATCCTGATCGACAAGACCGGCTTCCATCCGAG
TACGTGCTCGCTCGATGCGATGTTTCGCTTGGTGGTCGAATGGGCAGGTAGCCGGATCAAGCGTATGCAG
CCGCCGCATTGCATCAGCCATGATGGATACTTTCTCGGCAGGAGCAAGGTGAGATGACAGGAGATCCTGC
CCCGGCACTTCGCCCAATAGCAGCCAGTCCCTTCCCGCTTCAGTGACAACGTCGAGCACAGCTGCGCAAG
GAACGCCCGTCGTGGCCAGCCACGATAGCCGCGCTGCCTCGTCCTGCAGTTCATTCAGGGCACCGGACAG
GTCGGTCTTGACAAAAAGAACCGGGCGCCCCTGCGCTGACAGCCGGAACACGGCGGCATCAGAGCAGCCG
ATTGTCTGTTGTGCCCAGTCATAGCCGAATAGCCTCTCCACCCAAGCGGCCGGAGAACCTGCGTGCAATC
CATCTTGTTCAATCATGCGAAACGATCCTCATCCTGTCTCTTGATCAGATCATGATCCCCTGCGCCATCA
GATCCTTGGCGGCAAGAAAGCCATCCAGTTTACTTTGCAGGGCTTCCCAACCTTACCAGAGGGCGCCCCA
GCTGGCAATTCCGACGTCTTATGACAACTTGACGGCTACATCATTCACTTTTTCTTCACAACCGGCACGG
AACTCGCTCGGGCTGGCCCCGGTGCATTTTTTAAATACCCGCGAGAAATAGAGTTGATCGTCAAAACCAA
CATTGCGACCGACGGTGGCGATAGGCATCCGGGTGGTGCTCAAAAGCAGCTTCGCCTGGCTGATACGTTG
GTCCTCGCGCCAGCTTAAGACGCTAATCCCTAACTGCTGGCGGAAAAGATGTGACAGACGCGACGGCGAC
AAGCAAACATGCTGTGCGACGCTGGCGATATCAAAATTGCTGTCTGCCAGGTGATCGCTGATGTACTGAC
AAGCCTCGCGTACCCGATTATCCATCGGTGGATGGAGCGACTCGTTAATCGCTTCCATGCGCCGCAGTAA
CAATTGCTCAAGCAGATTTATCGCCAGCAGCTCCGAATAGCGCCCTTCCCCTTGCCCGGCGTTAATGATT
TGCCCAAACAGGTCGCTGAAATGCGGCTGGTGCGCTTCATCCGGGCGAAAGAACCCCGTATTGGCAAATA
TTGACGGCCAGTTAAGCCATTCATGCCAGTAGGCGCGCGGACGAAAGTAAACCCACTGGTGATACCATTC
GCGAGCCTCCGGATGACGACCGTAGTGATGAATCTCTCCTGGCGGGAACAGCAAAATATCACCCGGTCGG
CAAACAAATTCTCGTCCCTGATTTTTCACCACCCCCTGACCGCGAATGGTGAGATTGAGAATATAACCTT
TCATTCCCAGCGGTCGGTCGATAAAAAAATCGAGATAACCGTTGGCCTCAATCGGCGTTAAACCCGCCAC
CAGATGGGCATTAAACGAGTATCCCGGCAGCAGGGGATCATTTTGCGCTTCAGCCATACTTTTCATACTC
CCGCCATTCAGAGAAGAAACCAATTGTCCATATTGCATCAGACATTGCCGTCACTGCGTCTTTTACTGGC
TCTTCTCGCTAACCAAACCGGTAACCCCGCTTATTAAAAGCATTCTGTAACAAAGCGGGACCAAAGCCAT
GACAAAAACGCGTAACAAAAGTGTCTATAATCACGGCAGAAAAGTCCACATTGATTATTTGCACGGCGTC
ACACTTTGCTATGCCATAGCATTTTTATCCATAAGATTAGCGGATTCTACCTGACGCTTTTTATCGCAAC
TCTCTACTGTTTCTCCAT
Features (pLannotate 1.2.2; 11 found; start..end, strand, type, name):
    124..801     +  CDS            mRFP1: monomeric derivative of DsRed (Campbell et al., 2002)
    834..905     +  terminator     rrnB T1 terminator: transcription terminator T1 from the E. coli rrnB gene
    921..948     +  terminator     T7Te terminator: phage T7 early transcription terminator
   1106..1694    -  rep_origin     ori: high-copy-number ColE1/pMB1/pBR322/pUC origin of replication
   1916..1932    +  polyA_signal   bGH poly(A) signal (fragment): bovine growth hormone polyadenylation signal
   2023..2070    -  polyA_signal   HSV TK poly(A) signal: herpes simplex virus thymidine kinase polyadenylation signal (Cole and Stacy, 1985)
   2129..2281    -  CDS            ble (fragment): BLE_KLEPN - Experimental evidence at protein level: Swiss-Prot protein existence level 1. Binding protein with a strong affinity to the bleomycin family of antibiotics. Binds to CL990; an antimitotic-antibiotic compound. From Klebsiella pneumoniae.
   2302..3096    -  CDS            NeoR/KanR: aminoglycoside phosphotransferase from Tn5; aph(3')-II (or nptII); confers resistance to neomycin, kanamycin, and G418 (Geneticin®)
   3128..3232    -  CDS            tnpA (fragment): TN5P_ECOLX - Also known as tnp. Experimental evidence at protein level: Swiss-Prot protein existence level 1. Mediates transposition of transposon Tn5 by a 'cut and paste' mechanism. First, the monomeric transposase binds the 19 bp inverted DNA repeats flanking the transposon. Then, dimerization of the DNA- bound transposase creates a synaptic DNA complex. After nicking of the first DNA strand, excision of the transposon proceeds through a series of intermediates. The transposase then mediates the insertion of the transposon at a new site by strand transfer. The activity of the wild- type tran
   3239..4117    -  CDS            araC: L-arabinose regulatory protein; araC
   4144..4428    +  promoter       araBAD promoter: araBAD; promoter of the L-arabinose operon of E. coli; the araC regulatory gene is transcribed in the opposite direction (Guzman et al., 1995)
