[The description below was written by a language model from this plasmid's Addgene catalogue record and pLannotate feature annotations shown in this document.]
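Description:
pBLind is a bacterial and cell-free expression plasmid built on the pBbE8K backbone. It carries a red fluorescent protein reporter that the catalogue entry says is controlled by a blue light-inducible promoter called BindF1. The plasmid replicates at high copy in E. coli from a ColE1/pUC-type origin. Selection is with kanamycin, through the Tn5-derived aminoglycoside phosphotransferase gene (NeoR/KanR). Short annotated fragments of ble and the Tn5 transposase flank this marker and are most likely remnants of the Tn5 region it came from. The small bGH and HSV TK poly(A) matches nearby are probably incidental hits, since nothing else in the record suggests mammalian use.

The reporter is mRFP1, a monomeric DsRed derivative. It is followed by the rrnB T1 and T7Te terminators, which together stop transcription after the coding sequence. Automated annotation does not pick out a feature named BindF1. Instead it finds araC and a divergently oriented araBAD promoter region running to the end of the circular record, directly upstream of mRFP1. These are the arabinose-inducible elements of the pBbE8K backbone. The position suggests that BindF1 lies in or derives from this promoter region, but the record does not describe its architecture. It also does not say which light-sensing regulator acts on the promoter, and no photoreceptor gene is annotated on the plasmid, so that component may need to be supplied separately.

According to the deposit information and the associated work on cell-free optogenetic gene expression, pBLind serves as a fluorescent readout for blue light-triggered transcription in E. coli or in cell-free reactions.
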