Addgene plasmid #113109: pBLind
Purpose: Vector encoding the RFP gene under blue light-inducible promoter BindF1.
Depositing lab: Chueh Loo Poh. Depositing organization: National University of Singapore. Publication: Cell-Free Optogenetic Gene Expression System. Jayaraman P, Yeoh JW, Jayaraman S, Teh AY, Zhang J, Poh CL. ACS Synth Biol. 2018 Apr 20;7(4):986-994. doi: 10.1021/acssynbio.7b00422. Epub 2018 Apr 4. PubMed 29596741.
Backbone
  Vector backbone: pBbE8K
  Vector type: Bacterial Expression ; Cell-free
Growth in bacteria
  Bacterial resistance: Kanamycin, 50 μg/mL
  Growth temperature: 37°C
  Growth strain: DH5alpha
  Copy number: High Copy
Gene/Insert
  Gene/Insert name: RFP
  Species: E. coli
  Promoter: BindF1
  Cloning method: Gibson Cloning
  Sequencing primers: 5′ unknown
Terms and licenses: Academic/Nonprofit Terms; Industry Terms: Not Available to Industry
How to cite: pBLind was a gift from Chueh Loo Poh (Addgene plasmid # 113109 ; http://n2t.net/addgene:113109 ; RRID:Addgene_113109)
