>Addgene plasmid #113109 | pBLind | depositor partial sequence | sequence record 213365 | BindF1-Bba_B0034-RFP-Bba_B0015
GGTAGCCTTTAGTCCATGTTAGCGAAGAAAATGGTTTGTTATAGTCGAATAAATATGTCTAGAGAAAGAG
GAGAAATACTAGATGGCGAGTAGCGAAGACGTTATCAAAGAGTTCATGCGTTTCAAAGTTCGTATGGAAG
GTTCCGTTAACGGTCACGAGTTCGAAATCGAAGGTGAAGGTGAAGGTCGTCCGTACGAAGGTACCCAGAC
CGCTAAACTGAAAGTTACCAAAGGTGGTCCGCTGCCGTTCGCTTGGGACATCCTGTCCCCGCAGTTCCAG
TACGGTTCCAAAGCTTACGTTAAACACCCGGCTGACATCCCGGACTACCTGAAACTGTCCTTCCCGGAAG
GTTTCAAATGGGAACGTGTTATGAACTTCGAAGACGGTGGTGTTGTTACCGTTACCCAGGACTCCTCCCT
GCAAGACGGTGAGTTCATCTACAAAGTTAAACTGCGTGGTACCAACTTCCCGTCCGACGGTCCGGTTATG
CAGAAAAAAACCATGGGTTGGGAAGCTTCCACCGAACGTATGTACCCGGAAGACGGTGCTCTGAAAGGTG
AAATCAAAATGCGTCTGAAACTGAAAGACGGTGGTCACTACGACGCTGAAGTTAAAACCACCTACATGGC
TAAAAAACCGGTTCAGCTGCCGGGTGCTTACAAAACCGACATCAAACTGGACATCACCTCCCACAACGAA
GACTACACCATCGTTGAACAGTACGAACGTGCTGAAGGTCGTCACTCCACCGGTGCTTAAGGATCCAAAC
TCGAGTAAGGATCTCCAGGCATCAAATAAAACGAAAGGCTCAGTCGAAAGACTGGGCCTTTCGTTTTATC
TGTTGTTTGTCGGTGAACGCTCTCTACTAGAGTCACACTGGCTCACCTTCGGGTGGGCCTTTCTGCGTTT
ATA
